Addgene plasmid #108003: BMR1_01g01210-bio-His
Purpose: Expresses enzymatically monobiotinylated full-length BMR1_01g01210 ectodomain with no N-linked glycans upon cotransfection with BirA in mammalian cells. Contains a C-terminal rat Cd4 d3+4 tag.
Depositing lab: Gavin Wright. Depositing organization: Wellcome Sanger Institute. Publication: A library of recombinant Babesia microti cell surface and secreted proteins for diagnostics discovery and reverse vaccinology. Elton CM, Rodriguez M, Ben Mamoun C, Lobo CA, Wright GJ. Int J Parasitol. 2019 Feb;49(2):115-125. doi: 10.1016/j.ijpara.2018.10.003. Epub 2018 Oct 24. PubMed 30367868.
Backbone
  Vector backbone: pTT3
  Backbone manufacturer: Yves Durocher
  Backbone size w/o insert (bp): 6670
  Modifications to backbone: Addition of CD4, biotinylation sequence, 6xhis tags
  Vector type: Mammalian Expression
Growth in bacteria
  Bacterial resistance: Ampicillin, 100 μg/mL
  Growth temperature: 37°C
  Growth strain: DH5alpha
  Copy number: High Copy
Gene/Insert
  Gene/Insert name: BMR1_01g01210
  Species: B. microti
  Insert size (bp): 1680
  Mutation: all potential N-linked glycosylation sites (N-X-S/T, where X is not proline) were systematically removed by substituting alanine for serine/threonine at these sites.
  Promoter: CMV
  Tag / fusion protein: ratCD4d3+4,biotinylation sequence, 6xHis (C terminal on backbone)
  Cloning method: Restriction Enzyme; 5′ cloning site NotI (not destroyed); 3′ cloning site AscI (not destroyed)
  Sequencing primers: 5′ CMV-F; 3′ EBVori-F (5'-CCACTCAGTGTTGGCAAATG-3')
Resource information
  A portion of this plasmid was derived from a plasmid made by: Made by gene synthesis. pTT3 was obtained from Yves Durocher, National Research Council of Canada
Terms and licenses: Academic/Nonprofit Terms; Industry Terms: Not Available to Industry
How to cite: BMR1_01g01210-bio-His was a gift from Gavin Wright (Addgene plasmid # 108003 ; http://n2t.net/addgene:108003 ; RRID:Addgene_108003)
