[The description below was written by a language model from this plasmid's Addgene catalogue record and pLannotate feature annotations shown in this document.]
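Description:
BMR1_01g01210-bio-His is a mammalian expression plasmid built on the pTT3 backbone for producing a soluble, secreted form of a Babesia microti cell-surface or secreted protein. It is propagated in E. coli as a high-copy plasmid through a ColE1/pUC-type origin with ampicillin selection (AmpR). It also carries a fragment of the Epstein-Barr virus oriP, which supports episomal maintenance and enhanced transient expression in cells that supply EBNA1. Short lac promoter/operator, lacI and other bacterial fragments annotated near the origin are backbone remnants with no evident role in the payload.

Expression is driven by the CMV enhancer and promoter, followed by adenovirus-derived leader and splice sequences and a chimeric intron fragment that promote efficient mRNA processing; the antisense "PTP" annotation in this region most likely reflects the adenoviral leader sequence rather than a real coding element. A mouse immunoglobulin heavy chain signal sequence fragment precedes the insert, consistent with directing the protein into the secretory pathway. The roughly 1.7 kb insert, made by gene synthesis and cloned between NotI and AscI, encodes the full-length BMR1_01g01210 ectodomain. All potential N-linked glycosylation sites were removed by substituting alanine for the serine or threonine of each sequon. It is fused at its C terminus to rat Cd4 domains 3 and 4, a biotinylation sequence and a 6xHis tag (the last two are not individually annotated in the feature table), and transcription ends at a rabbit β-globin poly(A) signal.

Cotransfection with BirA yields enzymatically monobiotinylated protein, which allows oriented capture on streptavidin, while the His tag permits purification. The construct belongs to a library of recombinant B. microti proteins intended for diagnostics discovery and reverse vaccinology.
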