Features (pLannotate 1.2.2; 18 found; start..end, strand, type, name):
      7..386     +  enhancer       CMV enhancer: human cytomegalovirus immediate early enhancer
    388..587     +  promoter       CMV promoter: human cytomegalovirus (CMV) immediate early promoter
    655..693     +  misc_feature   Ad SA (fragment): adenovirus major late transcript splice acceptor (Friedrich and Soriano, 1991)
    726..935     -  CDS            PTP (fragment): TERM_ADE02 - Experimental evidence at protein level: Swiss-Prot protein existence level 1. Protein covalently bound to the viral DNA that acts as a primer for viral genomic replication by DNA strand displacement. Assembles on the viral origin of replication in an initiation complex with viral polymerase, DBP, host NFIA and host POU2F1/OCT1. During initiation, the polymerase covalently couples the first dCTP with Ser- 580 of pTP. The terminal protein stimulates the template activity over 20 fold compared to protein-free templates. Neo-synthesized viral genomes are linked to two preterminal prot
    966..1055    +  intron         chimeric intron (fragment): chimera between introns from adenovirus and immunoglobulin heavy chain genes
   1074..1120    +  CDS            IgH signal sequence (fragment): signal sequence from the mouse immunoglobulin heavy chain variable region
   2862..3422    +  CDS            Cd4 (fragment): CD4_RAT - Experimental evidence at protein level: Swiss-Prot protein existence level 1. Integral membrane glycoprotein that plays an essential role in the immune response and serves multiple functions in responses against both external and internal offenses. In T-cells, functions primarily as a coreceptor for MHC class II molecule:peptide complex. The antigens presented by class II peptides are derived from extracellular proteins while class I peptides are derived from cytosolic proteins. Interacts simultaneously with the T-cell receptor (TCR) and the MHC class II presented by antigen presenti
   3582..3637    +  polyA_signal   β-globin poly(A) signal: rabbit β-globin polyadenylation signal (Gil and Proudfoot, 1987)
   4151..5832    -  rep_origin     oriP (fragment): Epstein-Barr virus oriP replication origin (Yates et al., 2000)
   5959..6063    +  promoter       AmpR promoter: bla
   6064..6924    +  CDS            AmpR: β-lactamase; bla; confers resistance to ampicillin, carbenicillin, and related antibiotics
   7095..7683    +  rep_origin     ori: high-copy-number ColE1/pMB1/pBR322/pUC origin of replication
   7866..7958    +  CDS            lacI (fragment): lac repressor; lacI; The lac repressor binds to the lac operator to inhibit transcription in E. coli. This inhibition can be relieved by adding lactose or isopropyl-β-D-thiogalactopyranoside (IPTG).
   7971..7992    +  protein_bind   CAP binding site: CAP binding activates transcription in the presence of cAMP. E. coli catabolite activator protein
   8007..8037    +  promoter       lac promoter: promoter for the E. coli lac operon
   8045..8061    +  protein_bind   lac operator: The lac repressor binds to the lac operator to inhibit transcription in E. coli. This inhibition can be relieved by adding lactose or isopropyl-β-D-thiogalactopyranoside (IPTG). lac repressor encoded by lacI
   8131..8147    +  promoter       tet promoter (fragment): E. coli promoter for tetracycline efflux protein gene
   8157..8182    -  CDS            bla(M) (fragment): β-lactamase lacking the signal sequence; bla(M); allows cytosolic expression of β-lactamase
>Addgene plasmid #108003 | BMR1_01g01210-bio-His | addgene full sequence | sequence record 211178 | Addgene NGS Result
CATGTTGACATTGATTATTGACTAGTTATTAATAGTAATCAATTACGGGGTCATTAGTTCATAGCCCATA
TATGGAGTTCCGCGTTACATAACTTACGGTAAATGGCCCGCCTGGCTGACCGCCCAACGACCCCCGCCCA
TTGACGTCAATAATGACGTATGTTCCCATAGTAACGCCAATAGGGACTTTCCATTGACGTCAATGGGTGG
AGTATTTACGGTAAACTGCCCACTTGGCAGTACATCAAGTGTATCATATGCCAAGTCCGCCCCCTATTGA
CGTCAATGACGGTAAATGGCCCGCCTGGCATTATGCCCAGTACATGACCTTACGGGACTTTCCTACTTGG
CAGTACATCTACGTATTAGTCATCGCTATTACCATGGTGATGCGGTTTTGGCAGTACACCAATGGGCGTG
GATAGCGGTTTGACTCACGGGGATTTCCAAGTCTCCACCCCATTGACGTCAATGGGAGTTTGTTTTGGCA
CCAAAATCAACGGGACTTTCCAAAATGTCGTAATAACCCCGCCCCGTTGACGCAAATGGGCGGTAGGCGT
GTACGGTGGGAGGTCTATATAAGCAGAGCTCGTTTAGTGAACCGTCAGATCCTCACTCTCTTCCGCATCG
CTGTCTGCGAGGGCCAGCTGTTGGGCTCGCGGTTGAGGACAAACTCTTCGCGGTCTTTCCAGTACTCTTG
GATCGGAAACCCGTCGGCCTCCGAACGGTACTCCGCCACCGAGGGACCTGAGCGAGTCCGCATCGACCGG
ATCGGAAAACCTCTCGAGAAAGGCGTCTAACCAGTCACAGTCGCAAGGTAGGCTGAGCACCGTGGCGGGC
GGCAGCGGGTGGCGGTCGGGGTTGTTTCTGGCGGAGGTGCTGCTGATGATGTAATTAAAGTAGGCGGTCT
TGAGACGGCGGATGGTCGAGGTGAGGTGTGGCAGGCTTGAGATCCAGCTGTTGGGGTGAGTACTCCCTCT
CAAAAGCGGGCATTACTTCTGCGCTAAGATTGTCAGTTTCCAAAAACGAGGAGGATTTGATATTCACCTG
GCCCGATCTGGCCATACACTTGAGTGACAATGACATCCACTTTGCCTTTCTCTCCACAGGTGTCCACTCC
CAGGTCCAAGTTTGCCACCATGGAGTTTCAGACCCAGGTACTCATGTCCCTGCTGCTCTGCATGTCTGGT
GCGGCCGCCGCCGTGGACTTCGATACCTACAGCTACGGCATGTACAAGCTCGAGGACGAGATGTACGGCA
TCAAGAACAACCAGCTGACCGGCAAGATCCAGTACCGGAACCCCGCCCACCAGAAAATCGTGAACTACGC
CAACCTGCCCCCCAACGAGGTGGAAACCCAGATCCTGAAAACCATCCGGAAGCGGCTGGCCACCGGCGTG
CTGGTGCTGACCGAGATTCTGACCAACGTGGCCGAGAAAACCCTGTTCCGGGCCTACATCCTGAAGGACA
CCCAGCTGCTGGTCATCCTGATCCCCGGCAACGACAAGATCCTGCCTGGCAAGAACCTGATCTGCAACGA
GGCCCCCACCCTGTTTGAGAGCAGCCTGAAGCCCTGCCCCAAGTTCGACATCCTGTCCCAGACCATCCAC
GAGGATACCCTGATCAAGTTTGAGGACTACCTGTTCAACTTCAAGCCCAAGTGCGCCATCCACTTCATCG
TGCTGAGCCCCGAAACCTACTACATCTACACCGAGAGCCTCAAGACCGTGAACCTGCTGCAGAGCCGGCT
GATCATCGGCGCCAAGAGCAAGATCATCGAGCCCGAGGAAGTGAACAAGTTCAAGGGCGCCAACGTGTAC
GGCTTCGTGGAAGGCGACCCCGAGATCCCCGACCGGGGCCTGATCGCCTTCGTGACCCACTACGACACCT
ACTCCCTGGTGCAGAGATACCCCAGCAGCAGCAAGACCACCAACAGCGGCATCATTGCCCTGCTGGAACT
GGCCAAGACCATCAGCCTGATGTACAAAGTGAAGCCCGGCAAATACGACGCCCTGTTTCTGCTGACAGCC
AACAGCATCAACGACTTCTCTGGCGCCGACGCCTTCCTGATCAGCCACGAGCGGACCAGCAAGAGACTGA
ACCTCGTGATCTGCCTGGACACCATCTCCAGCGACGACCTGTTCTTCCACACCTCTAAGATCCACAAGTC
CCACGAGTTCAGCCAGTTCATCAGAGGCCTGGAACGGTACTCCAAGATGATGAACGCCAAGTTCCGGATC
GTGACCTCCAAAATCAAGTTCTACGATAACAACAACAATTTCCAGCACGAGGTGTTCAGCCGGAAAAAGA
TCGTGTCCGGCACCGTGTCCAACCTGGAAACACCCGAGCGGCTGCTGAACCGGGCCAAGATCTTTGACAT
CAAGATCGATATCAAGCAGCTGAAGTCCAACATCGACATCATCCTCAAGAGCTTCATCGATATTACCTAC
CAGCTCGAGCCCCTGAACAACCCCCAGATCAGCGACTACCAGACCCAGGAAAGCGACGTCCAGAACCTGG
ACATGACCGAGGCCAACACAATCGATCTGGAAACCATCAAGCCCGACACCGACGAGAACACCTTCAACGT
GGACGTGATGGTCCGAAAGTACTGCGCCAACACCGCCTACTACTCCATCCTGGCCCTGAATAGCTGGATC
TCCAAGACCCCCCGGACCTTCGGCAACCGGAAGCTGGTCAACAAGTACTTCATCCCCGAAGTGATGGATT
ACCTGTCCAAGTTCATCGACAGCCCCAAGATCAACAACTTTAAGACCCGCGAGAGCAATATCGCCGTGTA
CCTCGAGAACGACTACAAGGCCATCTACTACTTTGGCAAGCACCTCCTGTTCGATTTCGCCGGCGCGCCG
TCGACCTCCATCACGGCCTATAAGAGTGAGGGGGAGTCAGCGGAGTTCTCCTTCCCACTCAACCTTGGAG
AGGAAAGCCTGCAGGGAGAGTTGAGATGGAAGGCAGAGAAGGCTCCTTCTTCCCAGTCCTGGATCACCTT
CTCCCTAAAGAACCAAAAGGTGTCTGTGCAGAAGTCTACTAGCAACCCCAAGTTCCAGCTGTCCGAAACG
CTCCCACTCACCCTTCAGATACCCCAGGTCTCCCTTCAGTTTGCTGGTTCTGGCAACCTGACCCTGACTC
TGGACAGAGGGATACTGTATCAGGAAGTGAACCTGGTGGTGATGAAAGTGACTCAGCCCGACAGCAACAC
TTTGACCTGTGAGGTGATGGGACCCACCTCACCCAAGATGAGACTGATCTTGAAGCAGGAGAATCAGGAG
GCCAGGGTCTCCAGGCAGGAGAAAGTGATTCAAGTGCAGGCCCCTGAAGCAGGGGTGTGGCAATGTCTAC
TGAGTGAAGGTGAAGAGGTCAAGATGGACTCCAAGATCCAGGTTTTATCCAAAGGGTTGAATTCCGGCAG
CCTGCACCACATCCTGGACGCCCAGAAGATGCTGTGGAACCACAGGGACAGGAACCTGCCTCCTCTGGCC
CCTCTGGGCCCCCACCACCATCACCACCATTGAGTCTAGACACGTGATTAATTAAGGATCCCCCGACCTC
GACCTCTGGCTAATAAAGGAAATTTATTTTCATTGCAATAGTGTGTTGGAATTTTTTGTGTCTCTCACTC
GGAAGGACATATGGGAGGGCAAATCATTTGGTCGAGATCCCTCGGAGATCTCTAGCTAGAGGATCGATCC
CCGCCCCGGACGAACTAAACCTGACTACGACATCTCTGCCCCTTCTTCGCGGGGCAGTGCATGTAATCCC
TTCAGTTGGTTGGTACAACTTGCCAACTGGGCCCTGTTCCACATGTGACACGGGGGGGGACCAAACACAA
AGGGGTTCTCTGACTGTAGTTGACATCCTTATAAATGGATGTGCACATTTGCCAACACTGAGTGGCTTTC
ATCCTGGAGCAGACTTTGCAGTCTGTGGACTGCAACACAACATTGCCTTTATGTGTAACTCTTGGCTGAA
GCTCTTACACCAATGCTGGGGGACATGTACCTCCCAGGGGCCCAGGAAGACTACGGGAGGCTACACCAAC
GTCAATCAGAGGGGCCTGTGTAGCTACCGATAAGCGGACCCTCAAGAGGGCATTAGCAATAGTGTTTATA
AGGCCCCCTTGTTAACCCTAAACGGGTAGCATATGCTTCCCGGGTAGTAGTATATACTATCCAGACTAAC
CCTAATTCAATAGCATATGTTACCCAACGGGAAGCATATGCTATCGAATTAGGGTTAGTAAAAGGGTCCT
AAGGAACAGCGATATCTCCCACCCCATGAGCTGTCACGGTTTTATTTACATGGGGTCAGGATTCCACGAG
GGTAGTGAACCATTTTAGTCACAAGGGCAGTGGCTGAAGATCAAGGAGCGGGCAGTGAACTCTCCTGAAT
CTTCGCCTGCTTCTTCATTCTCCTTCGTTTAGCTAATAGAATAACTGCTGAGTTGTGAACAGTAAGGTGT
ATGTGAGGTGCTCGAAAACAAGGTTTCAGGTGACGCCCCCAGAATAAAATTTGGACGGGGGGTTCAGTGG
TGGCATTGTGCTATGACACCAATATAACCCTCACAAACCCCTTGGGCAATAAATACTAGTGTAGGAATGA
AACATTCTGAATATCTTTAACAATAGAAATCCATGGGGTGGGGACAAGCCGTAAAGACTGGATGTCCATC
TCACACGAATTTATGGCTATGGGCAACACATAATCCTAGTGCAATATGATACTGGGGTTATTAAGATGTG
TCCCAGGCAGGGACCAAGACAGGTGAACCATGTTGTTACACTCTATTTGTAACAAGGGGAAAGAGAGTGG
ACGCCGACAGCAGCGGACTCCACTGGTTGTCTCTAACACCCCCGAAAATTAAACGGGGCTCCACGCCAAT
GGGGCCCATAAACAAAGACAAGTGGCCACTCTTTTTTTTGAAATTGTGGAGTGGGGGCACGCGTCAGCCC
CCACACGCCGCCCTGCGGTTTTGGACTGTAAAATAAGGGTGTAATAACTTGGCTGATTGTAACCCCGCTA
ACCACTGCGGTCAAACCACTTGCCCACAAAACCACTAATGGCACCCCGGGGAATACCTGCATAAGTAGGT
GGGCGGGCCAAGATAGGGGCGCGATTGCTGCGATCTGGAGGACAAATTACACACACTTGCGCCTGAGCGC
CAAGCACAGGGTTGTTGGTCCTCATATTCACGAGGTCGCTGAGAGCACGGTGGGCTAATGTTGCCATGGG
TAGCATATACTACCCAAATATCTGGATAGCATATGCTATCCTAATCTATATCTGGGTAGCATAGGCTATC
CTAATCTATATCTGGGTAGCATATGCTATCCTAATCTATATCTGGGTAGTATATGCTATCCTAATTTATA
TCTGGGTAGCATAGGCTATCCTAATCTATATCTGGGTAGCATATGCTATCCTAATCTATATCTGGGTAGT
ATATGCTATCCTAATCTGTATCCGGGTAGCATATGCTATCCTAATAGAGATTAGGGTAGTATATGCTATC
CTAATTTATATCTGGGTAGCATATACTACCCAAATATCTGGATAGCATATGCTATCCTAATCTATATCTG
GGTAGCATATGCTATCCTAATCTATATCTGGGTAGCATAGGCTATCCTAATCTATATCTGGGTAGCATAT
GCTATCCTAATCTATATCTGGGTAGTATATGCTATCCTAATTTATATCTGGGTAGCATAGGCTATCCTAA
TCTATATCTGGGTAGCATATGCTATCCTAATCTATATCTGGGTAGTATATGCTATCCTAATCTGTATCCG
GGTAGCATATGCTATCCTCATGATAAGCTGTCAAACATGAGAATTTTCTTGAAGACGAAAGGGCCTCGTG
ATACGCCTATTTTTATAGGTTAATGTCATGATAATAATGGTTTCTTAGACGTCAGGTGGCACTTTTCGGG
GAAATGTGCGCGGAACCCCTATTTGTTTATTTTTCTAAATACATTCAAATATGTATCCGCTCATGAGACA
ATAACCCTGATAAATGCTTCAATAATATTGAAAAAGGAAGAGTATGAGTATTCAACATTTCCGTGTCGCC
CTTATTCCCTTTTTTGCGGCATTTTGCCTTCCTGTTTTTGCTCACCCAGAAACGCTGGTGAAAGTAAAAG
ATGCTGAAGATCAGTTGGGTGCACGAGTGGGTTACATCGAACTGGATCTCAACAGCGGTAAGATCCTTGA
GAGTTTTCGCCCCGAAGAACGTTTTCCAATGATGAGCACTTTTAAAGTTCTGCTATGTGGCGCGGTATTA
TCCCGTGTTGACGCCGGGCAAGAGCAACTCGGTCGCCGCATACACTATTCTCAGAATGACTTGGTTGAGT
ACTCACCAGTCACAGAAAAGCATCTTACGGATGGCATGACAGTAAGAGAATTATGCAGTGCTGCCATAAC
CATGAGTGATAACACTGCGGCCAACTTACTTCTGACAACGATCGGAGGACCGAAGGAGCTAACCGCTTTT
TTGCACAACATGGGGGATCATGTAACTCGCCTTGATCGTTGGGAACCGGAGCTGAATGAAGCCATACCAA
ACGACGAGCGTGACACCACGATGCCTGCAGCAATGGCAACAACGTTGCGCAAACTATTAACTGGCGAACT
ACTTACTCTAGCTTCCCGGCAACAATTAATAGACTGGATGGAGGCGGATAAAGTTGCAGGACCACTTCTG
CGCTCGGCCCTTCCGGCTGGCTGGTTTATTGCTGATAAATCTGGAGCCGGTGAGCGTGGGTCTCGCGGTA
TCATTGCAGCACTGGGGCCAGATGGTAAGCCCTCCCGTATCGTAGTTATCTACACGACGGGGAGTCAGGC
AACTATGGATGAACGAAATAGACAGATCGCTGAGATAGGTGCCTCACTGATTAAGCATTGGTAACTGTCA
GACCAAGTTTACTCATATATACTTTAGATTGATTTAAAACTTCATTTTTAATTTAAAAGGATCTAGGTGA
AGATCCTTTTTGATAATCTCATGACCAAAATCCCTTAACGTGAGTTTTCGTTCCACTGAGCGTCAGACCC
CGTAGAAAAGATCAAAGGATCTTCTTGAGATCCTTTTTTTCTGCGCGTAATCTGCTGCTTGCAAACAAAA
AAACCACCGCTACCAGCGGTGGTTTGTTTGCCGGATCAAGAGCTACCAACTCTTTTTCCGAAGGTAACTG
GCTTCAGCAGAGCGCAGATACCAAATACTGTTCTTCTAGTGTAGCCGTAGTTAGGCCACCACTTCAAGAA
CTCTGTAGCACCGCCTACATACCTCGCTCTGCTAATCCTGTTACCAGTGGCTGCTGCCAGTGGCGATAAG
TCGTGTCTTACCGGGTTGGACTCAAGACGATAGTTACCGGATAAGGCGCAGCGGTCGGGCTGAACGGGGG
GTTCGTGCACACAGCCCAGCTTGGAGCGAACGACCTACACCGAACTGAGATACCTACAGCGTGAGCTATG
AGAAAGCGCCACGCTTCCCGAAGGGAGAAAGGCGGACAGGTATCCGGTAAGCGGCAGGGTCGGAACAGGA
GAGCGCACGAGGGAGCTTCCAGGGGGAAACGCCTGGTATCTTTATAGTCCTGTCGGGTTTCGCCACCTCT
GACTTGAGCGTCGATTTTTGTGATGCTCGTCAGGGGGGCGGAGCCTATGGAAAAACGCCAGCAACGCGGC
CTTTTTACGGTTCCTGGCCTTTTGCTGGCCTTTTGCTCACATGTTCTTTCCTGCGTTATCCCCTGATTCT
GTGGATAACCGTATTACCGCCTTTGAGTGAGCTGATACCGCTCGCCGCAGCCGAACGACCGAGCGCAGCG
AGTCAGTGAGCGAGGAAGCGGAAGAGCGCCCAATACGCAAACCGCCTCTCCCCGCGCGTTGGCCGATTCA
TTAATGCAGCTGGCACGACAGGTTTCCCGACTGGAAAGCGGGCAGTGAGCGCAACGCAATTAATGTGAGT
TAGCTCACTCATTAGGCACCCCAGGCTTTACACTTTATGCTTCCGGCTCGTATGTTGTGTGGAATTGTGA
GCGGATAACAATTTCACACAGGAAACAGCTATGACCATGATTACGCCAAGCTCTAGCTAGAGGTCGACCA
ATTCTCATGTTTGACAGCTTATCATCGCAGATCCGGGCAACGTTGTTGCCATTGCTGCAGGCGCAGAACT
GGTAGGTATGGAAGATCTATACATTGAATCAATATTGGCAATTAGCCATATTAGTCATTGGTTATATAGC
ATAAATCAATATTGGCTATTGGCCATTGCATACGTTGTATCTATATCATAATATGTACATTTATATTGGC
TCATGTCCAATATGACCGC
